>Addgene plasmid #198623 | pBad-HaloGFP-167-170 | addgene full sequence | sequence record 389879 | Addgene NGS Result
TTCATACTCCCGCCATTCAGAGAAGAAACCAATTGTCCATATTGCATCAGACATTGCCGTCACTGCGTCT
TTTACTGGCTCTTCTCGCTAACCAAACCGGTAACCCCGCTTATTAAAAGCATTCTGTAACAAAGCGGGAC
CAAAGCCATGACAAAAACGCGTAACAAAAGTGTCTATAATCACGGCAGAAAAGTCCACATTGATTATTTG
CACGGCGTCACACTTTGCTATGCCATAGCATTTTTATCCATAAGATTAGCGGATCCTACCTGACGCTTTT
TATCGCAACTCTCTACTGTTTCTCCATACCCGTTTTTTGGGCTAACAGGAGGAATTAACCATGGGGGGTT
CTCATCATCATCATCATCATGGTATGGCTAGCATGACTGGTGGACAGCAAATGGGTCGGGATCTGTACGA
CGATGACGATAAGGATCCGAGCTCGAGAATGGCAGAAATCGGTACTGGCTTTCCATTCGACCCCCATTAT
GTGGAAGTCCTGGGCGAGCGCATGCACTACGTCGATGTTGGTCCGCGCGATGGCACCCCTGTGCTGTTCC
TGCACGGTAACCCGACCTCCTCCTACGTGTGGCGCAACATCATCCCGCATGTTGCACCGACCCATCGCTG
CATTGCTCCAGACCTGATCGGTATGGGCAAATCCGACAAACCAGACCTGGGTTATTTCTTCGACGACCAC
GTCCGCTTCATGGATGCCTTCATCGAAGCCCTGGGTCTGGAAGAGGTCGTCCTGGTCATTCACGACTGGG
GCTCCGCTCTGGGTTTCCACTGGGCCAAGCGCAATCCAGAGCGCGTCAAAGGTATTGCATTTATGGAGTT
CATCCGCCCTATCCCGACCTGGGACGAATGGCCAGAATTTGCCCGCGAGACCTTCCAGGCCTTCCGCACC
ACCGACGTCGGCCGCAAGCTGATCATCGATCAGAACGGTGAAAACGTCTATATCAAGGCCGACAAGCAGA
AGAACGGCATCAAGGCGAACTTCAAGATCCGCCACAACATCGAGGACGGCGGCGTGCAGCTCGCCTACCA
CTACCAGCAGAACACCCCCATCGGCGACGGCCCCGTGCTGCTGCCCGACAACCACTACCTGAGCGTCCAG
TCCAAACTTTCGAAAGACCCCAACGAGAAGCGCGATCACATGGTCCTGCTGGAGTTCGTGACCGCCGCCG
GGATCACTCTCGGCATGGACGAGCTGTACAAGGGCGGTACCGGAGGGAGCATGGTGAGCAAGGGCGAGGA
GCTGTTCACCGGGGTGGTGCCCATCCTGGTCGAGCTGGACGGCGACGTAAACGGCCACAAGTTCAGCGTG
TCCGGCGAGGGTGAGGGCGATGCCACCTACGGCAAGCTGACCCTGAAGTTCATCTGCACCACCGGCAAGC
TGCCCGTGCCCTGGCCCACCCTCGTGACCACCCTGACCTACGGCGTGCAGTGCTTCAGCCGCTACCCCGA
CCACATGAAGCAGCACGACTTCTTCAAGTCCGCCATGCCCGAAGGCTACATCCAGGAGCGCACCATCTTC
TTCAAGGACGACGGCAACTACAAGACCCGCGCCGAGGTGAAGTTCGAGGGCGACACCCTGGTGAACCGCA
TCGAGCTGAAGGGCATCGACTTCAAGGAGGACGGCAACATCCTGGGGCATAAGCTGGAGTACAACCTTGG
CGGTACGCTGCCGATGGGTGTCGTCCGCCCGCTGACTGAAGTCGAGATGGACCATTACCGCGAGCCGTTC
CTGAATCCTGTTGACCGCGAGCCACTGTGGCGCTTCCCAAACGAGCTGCCAATCGCCGGTGAGCCAGCGA
ACATCGTCGCGCTGGTCGAAGAATACATGGACTGGCTGCACCAGTCCCCTGTCCCGAAGCTGCTGTTCTG
GGGCACCCCAGGCGTTCTGATCCCACCGGCCGAAGCCGCTCGCCTGGCCAAAAGCCTGCCTAACTGCAAG
GCTGTGGACATCGGCCCGGGTCTGAATCTGCTGCAAGAAGACAACCCGGACCTGATCGGCAGCGAGATCG
CGCGCTGGCTGTCGACGCTCGAGATTTCCGGCTGAAAGCTTGGCTGTTTTGGCGGATGAGAGAAGATTTT
CAGCCTGATACAGATTAAATCAGAACGCAGAAGCGGTCTGATAAAACAGAATTTGCCTGGCGGCAGTAGC
GCGGTGGTCCCACCTGACCCCATGCCGAACTCAGAAGTGAAACGCCGTAGCGCCGATGGTAGTGTGGGGT
CTCCCCATGCGAGAGTAGGGAACTGCCAGGCATCAAATAAAACGAAAGGCTCAGTCGAAAGACTGGGCCT
TTCGTTTTATCTGTTGTTTGTCGGTGAACGCTCTCCTGAGTAGGACAAATCCGCCGGGAGCGGATTTGAA
CGTTGCGAAGCAACGGCCCGGAGGGTGGCGGGCAGGACGCCCGCCATAAACTGCCAGGCATCAAATTAAG
CAGAAGGCCATCCTGACGGATGGCCTTTTTGCGTTTCTACAAACTCTTTTGTTTATTTTTCTAAATACAT
TCAAATATGTATCCGCTCATGAGACAATAACCCTGATAAATGCTTCAATAATATTGAAAAAGGAAGAGTA
TGAGTATTCAACATTTCCGTGTCGCCCTTATTCCCTTTTTTGCGGCATTTTGCCTTCCTGTTTTTGCTCA
CCCAGAAACGCTGGTGAAAGTAAAAGATGCTGAAGATCAGTTGGGTGCACGAGTGGGTTACATCGAACTG
GATCTCAACAGCGGTAAGATCCTTGAGAGTTTTCGCCCCGAAGAACGTTTTCCAATGATGAGCACTTTTA
AAGTTCTGCTATGTGGCGCGGTATTATCCCGTGTTGACGCCGGGCAAGAGCAACTCGGTCGCCGCATACA
CTATTCTCAGAATGACTTGGTTGAGTACTCACCAGTCACAGAAAAGCATCTTACGGATGGCATGACAGTA
AGAGAATTATGCAGTGCTGCCATAACCATGAGTGATAACACTGCGGCCAACTTACTTCTGACAACGATCG
GAGGACCGAAGGAGCTAACCGCTTTTTTGCACAACATGGGGGATCATGTAACTCGCCTTGATCGTTGGGA
ACCGGAGCTGAATGAAGCCATACCAAACGACGAGCGTGACACCACGATGCCTGTAGCAATGGCAACAACG
TTGCGCAAACTATTAACTGGCGAACTACTTACTCTAGCTTCCCGGCAACAATTAATAGACTGGATGGAGG
CGGATAAAGTTGCAGGACCACTTCTGCGCTCGGCCCTTCCGGCTGGCTGGTTTATTGCTGATAAATCTGG
AGCCGGTGAGCGTGGGTCTCGCGGTATCATTGCAGCACTGGGGCCAGATGGTAAGCCCTCCCGTATCGTA
GTTATCTACACGACGGGGAGTCAGGCAACTATGGATGAACGAAATAGACAGATCGCTGAGATAGGTGCCT
CACTGATTAAGCATTGGTAACTGTCAGACCAAGTTTACTCATATATACTTTAGATTGATTTAAAACTTCA
TTTTTAATTTAAAAGGATCTAGGTGAAGATCCTTTTTGATAATCTCATGACCAAAATCCCTTAACGTGAG
TTTTCGTTCCACTGAGCGTCAGACCCCGTAGAAAAGATCAAAGGATCTTCTTGAGATCCTTTTTTTCTGC
GCGTAATCTGCTGCTTGCAAACAAAACAACCACCGCTACCAGCGGTGGTTTGTTTGCCGGATCAAGAGCT
ACCAACTCTTTTTCCGAAGGTAACTGGCTTCAGCAGAGCGCAGATACCAAATACTGTCCTTCTAGTGTAG
CCGTAGTTAGGCCACCACTTCAAGAACTCTGTAGCACCGCCTACATACCTCGCTCTGCTAATCCTGTTAC
CAGTGGCTGCTGCCAGTGGCGATAAGTCGTGTCTTACCGGGTTGGACTCAAGACGATAGTTACCGGATAA
GGCGCAGCGGTCGGGCTGAACGGGGGGTTCGTGCACACAGCCCAGCTTGGAGCGAACGACCTACACCGAA
CTGAGATACCTACAGCGTGAGCTATGAGAAAGCGCCACGCTTCCCGAAGGGAGAAAGGCGGACAGGTATC
CGGTAAGCGGCAGGGTCGGAACAGGAGAGCGCACGAGGGAGCTTCCAGGGGGAAACGCCTGGTATCTTTA
TAGTCCTGTCGGGTTTCGCCACCTCTGACTTGAGCGTCGATTTTTGTGATGCTCGTCAGGGGGGCGGAGC
CTATGGAAAAACGCCAGCAACGCGGCCTTTTTACGGTTCCTGGCCTTTTGCTGGCCTTTTGCTCACATGT
TCTTTCCTGCGTTATCCCCTGATTCTGTGGATAACCGTATTACCGCCTTTGAGTGAGCTGATACCGCTCG
CCGCAGCCGAACGACCGAGCGCAGCGAGTCAGTGAGCGAGGAAGCGGAAGAGCGCCTGATGCGGTATTTT
CTCCTTACGCATCTGTGCGGTATTTCACACCGCATATGGTGCACTCTCAGTACAATCTGCTCTGATGCCG
CATAGTTAAGCCAGTATACACTCCGCTATCGCTACGTGACTGGGTCATGGCTGCGCCCCGACACCCGCCA
ACACCCGCTGACGCGCCCTGACGGGCTTGTCTGCTCCCGGCATCCGCTTACAGACAAGCTGTGACCGTCT
CCGGGAGCTGCATGTGTCAGAGGTTTTCACCGTCATCACCGAAACGCGCGAGGCAGCAGATCAATTCGCG
CGCGAAGGCGAAGCGGCATGCATAATGTGCCTGTCAAATGGACGAAGCAGGGATTCTGCAAACCCTATGC
TACTCCGTCAAGCCGTCAATTGTCTGATTCGTTACCAATTATGACAACTTGACGGCTACATCATTCACTT
TTTCTTCACAACCGGCACGGAACTCGCTCGGGCTGGCCCCGGTGCATTTTTTAAATACCCGCGAGAAATA
GAGTTGATCGTCAAAACCAACATTGCGACCGACGGTGGCGATAGGCATCCGGGTGGTGCTCAAAAGCAGC
TTCGCCTGGCTGATACGTTGGTCCTCGCGCCAGCTTAAGACGCTAATCCCTAACTGCTGGCGGAAAAGAT
GTGACAGACGCGACGGCGACAAGCAAACATGCTGTGCGACGCTGGCGATATCAAAATTGCTGTCTGCCAG
GTGATCGCTGATGTACTGACAAGCCTCGCGTACCCGATTATCCATCGGTGGATGGAGCGACTCGTTAATC
GCTTCCATGCGCCGCAGTAACAATTGCTCAAGCAGATTTATCGCCAGCAGCTCCGAATAGCGCCCTTCCC
CTTGCCCGGCGTTAATGATTTGCCCAAACAGGTCGCTGAAATGCGGCTGGTGCGCTTCATCCGGGCGAAA
GAACCCCGTATTGGCAAATATTGACGGCCAGTTAAGCCATTCATGCCAGTAGGCGCGCGGACGAAAGTAA
ACCCACTGGTGATACCATTCGCGAGCCTCCGGATGACGACCGTAGTGATGAATCTCTCCTGGCGGGAACA
GCAAAATATCACCCGGTCGGCAAACAAATTCTCGTCCCTGATTTTTCACCACCCCCTGACCGCGAATGGT
GAGATTGAGAATATAACCTTTCATTCCCAGCGGTCGGTCGATAAAAAAATCGAGATAACCGTTGGCCTCA
ATCGGCGTTAAACCCGCCACCAGATGGGCATTAAACGAGTATCCCGGCAGCAGGGGATCATTTTGCGCTT
CAGCCATACTT
Features (pLannotate 1.2.2; 16 found; start..end, strand, type, name):
     23..307     +  promoter       araBAD promoter: araBAD; promoter of the L-arabinose operon of E. coli; the araC regulatory gene is transcribed in the opposite direction (Guzman et al., 1995)
    353..373     +  CDS            capTEV™ (fragment): composite tag for in vivo biotinylation, TEV protease cleavage, and 6xHis tagging
    374..406     +  CDS            T7 tag (gene 10 leader): leader peptide from bacteriophage T7 gene 10 promotes efficient translation in E. coli
    410..433     +  CDS            Xpress™ tag: Xpress™ epitope tag, including an enterokinase recognition and cleavage site
    449..947     +  CDS            HaloTag® (fragment): modified bacterial dehalogenase that forms covalent bonds with chloroalkane derivatives
    950..1675    +  CDS            cEGFP: cEGFP is a basic (constitutively fluorescent) green fluorescent protein published in 2008, derived from Aequorea victoria.
   1682..2062    +  CDS            HaloTag® (fragment): modified bacterial dehalogenase that forms covalent bonds with chloroalkane derivatives
   2155..2270    +  ncRNA          5S rRNA: Accession: RF00001 - 5S ribosomal RNA
   2274..2360    +  terminator     rrnB T1 terminator: Escherichia coli rrnB; transcription terminator T1 from the E. coli rrnB gene
   2452..2479    +  terminator     rrnB T2 terminator: transcription terminator T2 from the E. coli rrnB gene
   2498..2589    +  promoter       AmpR promoter: bla
   2590..3450    +  CDS            AmpR: β-lactamase; bla; confers resistance to ampicillin, carbenicillin, and related antibiotics
   3621..4209    +  rep_origin     ori: high-copy-number ColE1/pMB1/pBR322/pUC origin of replication
   4395..4535    -  misc_feature   bom: basis of mobility region from pBR322
   4637..4677    -  CDS            rop (fragment): Rop protein, which maintains plasmids at low copy number; rop
   4799..5677    -  CDS            araC: L-arabinose regulatory protein; araC
