[The description below was written by a language model from this plasmid's Addgene catalogue record and pLannotate feature annotations shown in this document.]
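Description:
pBad-HaloGFP-167-170 is a bacterial expression plasmid built on the Invitrogen pBAD backbone and carrying a synthetic chemigenetic indicator scaffold described as a green fluorescent Ca2+ indicator. It replicates in E. coli from a high-copy ColE1/pMB1-type origin, accompanied by the pBR322 bom region and only a remnant of the rop gene, and it is selected with ampicillin through the β-lactamase (AmpR) gene and its own promoter. The sequenced record is 5,681 nt, consistent with a backbone of about 4 kb plus the 1,614 bp insert.

Expression is driven by the araBAD promoter, with the divergently transcribed araC regulator on the same plasmid, so transcription is held low without inducer and switched on by L-arabinose. The open reading frame begins with the usual pBAD leader, annotated as a short His-tag-containing fragment, the T7 gene 10 leader that aids translation, and the Xpress epitope with its enterokinase cleavage site. This leader supports purification and detection of the product. The payload follows as a HaloTag fragment, a GFP annotated as cEGFP, and then a second HaloTag fragment, indicating that the GFP is inserted within the HaloTag sequence rather than fused to one end. The "167-170" in the name may refer to this insertion position, though the record does not say so. HaloTag is a modified dehalogenase that bonds covalently to chloroalkane ligands. The associated publication title indicates that Ca2+ sensing depends on a synthetic chelator combined with the GFP, but the record does not specify the ligand. The rrnB T1 and T2 terminators close the transcription unit. The plasmid is suited to producing the indicator protein in bacteria for purification and in vitro characterisation.
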