Addgene plasmid #198623: pBad-HaloGFP-167-170
Purpose: Green fluorescent Ca2+ ion indicator for bacterial expression.
Depositing lab: Robert Campbell. Depositing organization: The University of Tokyo. Publication: Chemigenetic indicators based on synthetic chelators and green fluorescent protein. Zhu W, Takeuchi S, Imai S, Terada T, Ueda T, Nasu Y, Terai T, Campbell RE. Nat Chem Biol. 2023 Jan;19(1):38-44. doi: 10.1038/s41589-022-01134-z. Epub 2022 Sep 22. PubMed 36138142.
Backbone
  Vector backbone: PBad
  Backbone manufacturer: Invitrogen
  Backbone size w/o insert (bp): 4000
  Vector type: Bacterial Expression
Growth in bacteria
  Bacterial resistance: Ampicillin, 100 μg/mL
  Growth temperature: 37°C
  Growth strain: DH5alpha
  Copy number: High Copy
Gene/Insert
  Gene/Insert name: HaloGFP-167-170
  Species: Synthetic
  Insert size (bp): 1614
  Promoter: araBAD promoter
  Cloning method: Gibson Cloning
  Sequencing primers: 5′ pBAD forward; 3′ pBAD Reverse
Terms and licenses: Academic/Nonprofit Terms; Industry Terms: Not Available to Industry
How to cite: pBad-HaloGFP-167-170 was a gift from Robert Campbell (Addgene plasmid # 198623 ; http://n2t.net/addgene:198623 ; RRID:Addgene_198623)
